Addgene plasmid #166458: mEGFP-N1-YAPS127A
Purpose: Expresses fusion of mEGFP and YAPS127A
Depositing lab: Shuguo Sun. Depositing organization: Huazhong University of Science & Technology. Publication: Interferon-gamma induces tumor resistance to anti-PD-1 immunotherapy by promoting YAP phase separation. Yu M, Peng Z, Qin M, Liu Y, Wang J, Zhang C, Lin J, Dong T, Wang L, Li S, Yang Y, Xu S, Guo W, Zhang X, Shi M, Peng H, Luo X, Zhang H, Zhang L, Li Y, Yang XP, Sun S. Mol Cell. 2021 Feb 13. pii: S1097-2765(21)00010-1. doi: 10.1016/j.molcel.2021.01.010. PubMed 33606996.
Backbone
  Vector backbone: mEGFP-N1
  Vector type: Mammalian Expression
Growth in bacteria
  Bacterial resistance: Kanamycin, 50 μg/mL
  Growth temperature: 37°C
  Growth strain: DH5alpha
  Copy number: High Copy
Gene/Insert
  Gene/Insert name: mEGFP, YAPS127A
  Species: H. sapiens (human)
  Entrez Gene: YAP1 (a.k.a. COB1, YAP, YAP-1, YAP2, YAP65, YKI)
  Cloning method: Gibson Cloning
Terms and licenses: Academic/Nonprofit Terms; Industry Terms: Not Available to Industry
How to cite: mEGFP-N1-YAPS127A was a gift from Shuguo Sun (Addgene plasmid # 166458 ; http://n2t.net/addgene:166458 ; RRID:Addgene_166458)
