[The description below was written by a language model from this plasmid's Addgene catalogue record and pLannotate feature annotations shown in this document.]
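Description:
mEGFP-N1-YAPS127A is a mammalian expression plasmid built on the mEGFP-N1 backbone that produces human YAP1 carrying the S127A substitution fused to monomeric EGFP. The 6,183-nt sequenced record shows the human cytomegalovirus immediate-early enhancer and promoter driving a YAP1 coding sequence, placed by Gibson cloning just after a remnant of the multiple cloning site. It is followed, after a short linker region, by mEGFP, the mammalian codon-optimised enhanced GFP bearing the monomerising A206K mutation. The fluorescent protein therefore sits at the C terminus of YAP, as expected for an N1-type vector, and the transcript is terminated by the SV40 polyadenylation signal. The small annotated large T antigen, ble and bGH poly(A) fragments appear to be partial matches within backbone sequence rather than functional elements.

The plasmid is propagated in E. coli at high copy from a ColE1/pUC-type origin and selected with kanamycin. The Tn5 NeoR/KanR gene is preceded by both a bacterial bla promoter and the SV40 enhancer/early promoter and is followed by the HSV TK poly(A) signal, so the same marker can confer G418 resistance in transfected mammalian cells. An f1 origin is also present.

From general knowledge, serine 127 is a Hippo pathway (LATS kinase) phosphorylation site that promotes cytoplasmic retention of YAP, and the alanine mutant is commonly used as a phosphorylation-resistant, more nuclear and active form. The mutation itself comes from the catalogue entry, not the feature table. The associated publication concerns interferon-gamma-driven YAP phase separation in tumour resistance to anti-PD-1 therapy, which suggests use for imaging the localisation and condensate behaviour of this YAP mutant.
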