Features (pLannotate 1.2.2; 16 found; start..end, strand, type, name):
      1..304     +  enhancer       CMV enhancer: human cytomegalovirus immediate early enhancer
    305..508     +  promoter       CMV promoter: human cytomegalovirus (CMV) immediate early promoter
    531..574     +  misc_feature   MCS (fragment): multiple cloning site
    575..2038    +  CDS            YAP1: YAP1_HUMAN - Also known as YAP65. Experimental evidence at protein level: Swiss-Prot protein existence level 1. [Isoform 3]: Activates the C-terminal fragment (CTF) of ERBB4 (isoform 3). From Homo sapiens (Human).
   2069..2788    +  CDS            mEGFP: enhanced GFP with monomerizing A206K mutation (Zacharias et al., 2002) mammalian codon-optimized
   2805..2888    +  CDS            large T antigen (fragment): large T antigen from SV40 (simian virus 40)
   2911..3032    +  polyA_signal   SV40 poly(A) signal: SV40 polyadenylation signal
   3066..3494    -  rep_origin     f1 ori (sequence partly withheld): f1 bacteriophage origin of replication; arrow indicates direction of (+) strand synthesis
   3521..3625    +  promoter       AmpR promoter: bla
   3627..3984    +  promoter       SV40 promoter: SV40 enhancer and early promoter
   4019..4813    +  CDS            NeoR/KanR: aminoglycoside phosphotransferase from Tn5; aph(3')-II (or nptII); confers resistance to neomycin, kanamycin, and G418 (Geneticin®)
   4834..4986    +  CDS            ble (fragment): BLE_KLEPN - Experimental evidence at protein level: Swiss-Prot protein existence level 1. Binding protein with a strong affinity to the bleomycin family of antibiotics. Binds to CL990; an antimitotic-antibiotic compound. From Klebsiella pneumoniae.
   5045..5092    +  polyA_signal   HSV TK poly(A) signal: herpes simplex virus thymidine kinase polyadenylation signal (Cole and Stacy, 1985)
   5183..5199    -  polyA_signal   bGH poly(A) signal (fragment): bovine growth hormone polyadenylation signal
   5421..6009    +  rep_origin     ori: high-copy-number ColE1/pMB1/pBR322/pUC origin of replication
   6124..6183    +  enhancer       CMV enhancer (fragment): human cytomegalovirus immediate early enhancer
>Addgene plasmid #166458 | mEGFP-N1-YAPS127A | addgene full sequence | sequence record 330035 | Addgene NGS Result
CGTTACATAACTTACGGTAAATGGCCCGCCTGGCTGACCGCCCAACGACCCCCGCCCATTGACGTCAATA
ATGACGTATGTTCCCATAGTAACGCCAATAGGGACTTTCCATTGACGTCAATGGGTGGAGTATTTACGGT
AAACTGCCCACTTGGCAGTACATCAAGTGTATCATATGCCAAGTACGCCCCCTATTGACGTCAATGACGG
TAAATGGCCCGCCTGGCATTATGCCCAGTACATGACCTTATGGGACTTTCCTACTTGGCAGTACATCTAC
GTATTAGTCATCGCTATTACCATGGTGATGCGGTTTTGGCAGTACATCAATGGGCGTGGATAGCGGTTTG
ACTCACGGGGATTTCCAAGTCTCCACCCCATTGACGTCAATGGGAGTTTGTTTTGGCACCAAAATCAACG
GGACTTTCCAAAATGTCGTAACAACTCCGCCCCATTGACGCAAATGGGCGGTAGGCGTGTACGGTGGGAG
GTCTATATAAGCAGAGCTGGTTTAGTGAACCGTCAGATCCGCTAGCGCTACCGGACTCAGATCTCGAGCT
CAAGCTTCGAATTCATGGACCCCGGGCAGCAGCCGCCGCCTCAACCGGCCCCCCAGGGCCAAGGGCAGCC
GCCTTCGCAGCCCCCGCAGGGGCAGGGCCCGCCGTCCGGACCCGGGCAACCGGCACCCGCGGCGACCCAG
GCGGCGCCGCAGGCACCCCCCGCCGGGCATCAGATCGTGCACGTCCGCGGGGACTCGGAGACCGACCTGG
AGGCGCTCTTCAACGCCGTCATGAACCCCAAGACGGCCAACGTGCCCCAGACCGTGCCCATGAGGCTCCG
GAAGCTGCCCGACTCCTTCTTCAAGCCGCCGGAGCCCAAATCCCACTCCCGACAGGCCAGTACTGATGCA
GGCACTGCAGGAGCCCTGACTCCACAGCATGTTCGAGCTCATGCCTCTCCAGCTTCTCTGCAGTTGGGAG
CTGTTTCTCCTGGGACACTGACCCCCACTGGAGTAGTCTCTGGCCCAGCAGCTACACCCACAGCTCAGCA
TCTTCGACAGTCTTCTTTTGAGATACCTGATGATGTACCTCTGCCAGCAGGTTGGGAGATGGCAAAGACA
TCTTCTGGTCAGAGATACTTCTTAAATCACATCGATCAGACAACAACATGGCAGGACCCCAGGAAGGCCA
TGCTGTCCCAGATGAACGTCACAGCCCCCACCAGTCCACCAGTGCAGCAGAATATGATGAACTCGGCTTC
AGGTCCTCTTCCTGATGGATGGGAACAAGCCATGACTCAGGATGGAGAAATTTACTATATAAACCATAAG
AACAAGACCACCTCTTGGCTAGACCCAAGGCTTGACCCTCGTTTTGCCATGAACCAGAGAATCAGTCAGA
GTGCTCCAGTGAAACAGCCACCACCCCTGGCTCCCCAGAGCCCACAGGGAGGCGTCATGGGTGGCAGCAA
CTCCAACCAGCAGCAACAGATGCGACTGCAGCAACTGCAGATGGAGAAGGAGAGGCTGCGGCTGAAACAG
CAAGAACTGCTTCGGCAGGAGTTAGCCCTGCGTAGCCAGTTACCAACACTGGAGCAGGATGGTGGGACTC
AAAATCCAGTGTCTTCTCCCGGGATGTCTCAGGAATTGAGAACAATGACGACCAATAGCTCAGATCCTTT
CCTTAACAGTGGCACCTATCACTCTCGAGATGAGAGTACAGACAGTGGACTAAGCATGAGCAGCTACAGT
GTCCCTCGAACCCCAGATGACTTCCTGAACAGTGTGGATGAGATGGATACAGGTGATACTATCAACCAAA
GCACCCTGCCCTCACAGCAGAACCGTTTCCCAGACTACCTTGAAGCCATTCCTGGGACAAATGTGGACCT
TGGAACACTGGAAGGAGATGGAATGAACATAGAAGGAGAGGAGCTGATGCCAAGTCTGCAGGAAGCTTTG
AGTTCTGACATCCTTAATGACATGGAGTCTGTTTTGGCTGCCACCAAGCTAGATAAAGAAAGCTTTCTTA
CATGGTTAGGTGGAGGCGGGTCTCCACCGGTCGCCACCATGGTGAGCAAGGGCGAGGAGCTGTTCACCGG
GGTGGTGCCCATCCTGGTCGAGCTGGACGGCGACGTAAACGGCCACAAGTTCAGCGTGTCCGGCGAGGGC
GAGGGCGATGCCACCTACGGCAAGCTGACCCTGAAGTTCATCTGCACCACCGGCAAGCTGCCCGTGCCCT
GGCCCACCCTCGTGACCACCCTGACCTACGGCGTGCAGTGCTTCAGCCGCTACCCCGACCACATGAAGCA
GCACGACTTCTTCAAGTCCGCCATGCCCGAAGGCTACGTCCAGGAGCGCACCATCTTCTTCAAGGACGAC
GGCAACTACAAGACCCGCGCCGAGGTGAAGTTCGAGGGCGACACCCTGGTGAACCGCATCGAGCTGAAGG
GCATCGACTTCAAGGAGGACGGCAACATCCTGGGGCACAAGCTGGAGTACAACTACAACAGCCACAACGT
CTATATCATGGCCGACAAGCAGAAGAACGGCATCAAGGTGAACTTCAAGATCCGCCACAACATCGAGGAC
GGCAGCGTGCAGCTCGCCGACCACTACCAGCAGAACACCCCCATCGGCGACGGCCCCGTGCTGCTGCCCG
ACAACCACTACCTGAGCACCCAGTCCAAGCTGAGCAAAGACCCCAACGAGAAGCGCGATCACATGGTCCT
GCTGGAGTTCGTGACCGCCGCCGGGATCACTCTCGGCATGGACGAGCTGTACAAGTAAAGCGGCCGCGAC
TCTAGATCATAATCAGCCATACCACATTTGTAGAGGTTTTACTTGCTTTAAAAAACCTCCCACACCTCCC
CCTGAACCTGAAACATAAAATGAATGCAATTGTTGTTGTTAACTTGTTTATTGCAGCTTATAATGGTTAC
AAATAAAGCAATAGCATCACAAATTTCACAAATAAAGCATTTTTTTCACTGCATTCTAGTTGTGGTTTGT
CCAAACTCATCAATGTATCTTAAGGCGTAAATTGTAAGCGTTAATATTTTGTTAAAATTCGCGTTAAATT
TTTGTTAAATCAGCTCATTTTTTAACCAATAGGCCGAAATCGGCAAAATCCCTTATAAATCAAAAGAATA
GACCGAGATAGGGT
[37 nt withheld, positions 3165-3201]
AAAGAACGTGGACTCCAACGTCAAAGG
[49 nt withheld, positions 3229-3277]
T
[91 nt withheld, positions 3279-3369]
G
[124 nt withheld, positions 3371-3494]
CAGGTGGCACTTTTCGGGGAAATGTGCGCGGAACCCCTATTTGTTTATTTTTCTAAATACATTCAAATAT
GTATCCGCTCATGAGACAATAACCCTGATAAATGCTTCAATAATATTGAAAAAGGAAGAGTCCTGAGGCG
GAAAGAACCAGCTGTGGAATGTGTGTCAGTTAGGGTGTGGAAAGTCCCCAGGCTCCCCAGCAGGCAGAAG
TATGCAAAGCATGCATCTCAATTAGTCAGCAACCAGGTGTGGAAAGTCCCCAGGCTCCCCAGCAGGCAGA
AGTATGCAAAGCATGCATCTCAATTAGTCAGCAACCATAGTCCCGCCCCTAACTCCGCCCATCCCGCCCC
TAACTCCGCCCAGTTCCGCCCATTCTCCGCCCCATGGCTGACTAATTTTTTTTATTTATGCAGAGGCCGA
GGCCGCCTCGGCCTCTGAGCTATTCCAGAAGTAGTGAGGAGGCTTTTTTGGAGGCCTAGGCTTTTGCAAA
GATCGATCAAGAGACAGGATGAGGATCGTTTCGCATGATTGAACAAGATGGATTGCACGCAGGTTCTCCG
GCCGCTTGGGTGGAGAGGCTATTCGGCTATGACTGGGCACAACAGACAATCGGCTGCTCTGATGCCGCCG
TGTTCCGGCTGTCAGCGCAGGGGCGCCCGGTTCTTTTTGTCAAGACCGACCTGTCCGGTGCCCTGAATGA
ACTGCAAGACGAGGCAGCGCGGCTATCGTGGCTGGCCACGACGGGCGTTCCTTGCGCAGCTGTGCTCGAC
GTTGTCACTGAAGCGGGAAGGGACTGGCTGCTATTGGGCGAAGTGCCGGGGCAGGATCTCCTGTCATCTC
ACCTTGCTCCTGCCGAGAAAGTATCCATCATGGCTGATGCAATGCGGCGGCTGCATACGCTTGATCCGGC
TACCTGCCCATTCGACCACCAAGCGAAACATCGCATCGAGCGAGCACGTACTCGGATGGAAGCCGGTCTT
GTCGATCAGGATGATCTGGACGAAGAGCATCAGGGGCTCGCGCCAGCCGAACTGTTCGCCAGGCTCAAGG
CGAGCATGCCCGACGGCGAGGATCTCGTCGTGACCCATGGCGATGCCTGCTTGCCGAATATCATGGTGGA
AAATGGCCGCTTTTCTGGATTCATCGACTGTGGCCGGCTGGGTGTGGCGGACCGCTATCAGGACATAGCG
TTGGCTACCCGTGATATTGCTGAAGAGCTTGGCGGCGAATGGGCTGACCGCTTCCTCGTGCTTTACGGTA
TCGCCGCTCCCGATTCGCAGCGCATCGCCTTCTATCGCCTTCTTGACGAGTTCTTCTGAGCGGGACTCTG
GGGTTCGAAATGACCGACCAAGCGACGCCCAACCTGCCATCACGAGATTTCGATTCCACCGCCGCCTTCT
ATGAAAGGTTGGGCTTCGGAATCGTTTTCCGGGACGCCGGCTGGATGATCCTCCAGCGCGGGGATCTCAT
GCTGGAGTTCTTCGCCCACCCTAGGGGGAGGCTAACTGAAACACGGAAGGAGACAATACCGGAAGGAACC
CGCGCTATGACGGCAATAAAAAGACAGAATAAAACGCACGGTGTTGGGTCGTTTGTTCATAAACGCGGGG
TTCGGTCCCAGGGCTGGCACTCTGTCGATACCCCACCGAGACCCCATTGGGGCCAATACGCCCGCGTTTC
TTCCTTTTCCCCACCCCACCCCCCAAGTTCGGGTGAAGGCCCAGGGCTCGCAGCCAACGTCGGGGCGGCA
GGCCCTGCCATAGCCTCAGGTTACTCATATATACTTTAGATTGATTTAAAACTTCATTTTTAATTTAAAA
GGATCTAGGTGAAGATCCTTTTTGATAATCTCATGACCAAAATCCCTTAACGTGAGTTTTCGTTCCACTG
AGCGTCAGACCCCGTAGAAAAGATCAAAGGATCTTCTTGAGATCCTTTTTTTCTGCGCGTAATCTGCTGC
TTGCAAACAAAAAAACCACCGCTACCAGCGGTGGTTTGTTTGCCGGATCAAGAGCTACCAACTCTTTTTC
CGAAGGTAACTGGCTTCAGCAGAGCGCAGATACCAAATACTGTTCTTCTAGTGTAGCCGTAGTTAGGCCA
CCACTTCAAGAACTCTGTAGCACCGCCTACATACCTCGCTCTGCTAATCCTGTTACCAGTGGCTGCTGCC
AGTGGCGATAAGTCGTGTCTTACCGGGTTGGACTCAAGACGATAGTTACCGGATAAGGCGCAGCGGTCGG
GCTGAACGGGGGGTTCGTGCACACAGCCCAGCTTGGAGCGAACGACCTACACCGAACTGAGATACCTACA
GCGTGAGCTATGAGAAAGCGCCACGCTTCCCGAAGGGAGAAAGGCGGACAGGTATCCGGTAAGCGGCAGG
GTCGGAACAGGAGAGCGCACGAGGGAGCTTCCAGGGGGAAACGCCTGGTATCTTTATAGTCCTGTCGGGT
TTCGCCACCTCTGACTTGAGCGTCGATTTTTGTGATGCTCGTCAGGGGGGCGGAGCCTATGGAAAAACGC
CAGCAACGCGGCCTTTTTACGGTTCCTGGCCTTTTGCTGGCCTTTTGCTCACATGTTCTTTCCTGCGTTA
TCCCCTGATTCTGTGGATAACCGTATTACCGCCATGCATTAGTTATTAATAGTAATCAATTACGGGGTCA
TTAGTTCATAGCCCATATATGGAGTTCCG
